Addgene plasmid #84800: pET - FnR062.Y78T
Purpose: bacterial expression of FnR.0.6.2-Y78T protein
Depositing lab: Benjamin Hackel. Depositing organization: University of Minnesota. Publication: Development and Implementation of a Protein–Protein Binding Experiment To Teach Intermolecular Interactions in High School or Undergraduate Classrooms. Johnson SM, Javner C, Hackel BJ. J. Chem. Educ. 2017, 94, 3, 367–374 10.1021/acs.jchemed.6b00323.
Backbone
  Vector backbone: pET
  Vector type: Bacterial Expression
Growth in bacteria
  Bacterial resistance: Kanamycin, 50 μg/mL
  Growth temperature: 37°C
  Growth strain: T7 express
  Copy number: High Copy
Gene/Insert
  Gene/Insert name: FnR.0.6.2-Y78T
  Species: H. sapiens (human)
  Mutation: Y78T
  Tag / fusion protein: 6xHis (C terminal on insert)
  Cloning method: Restriction Enzyme; 5′ cloning site unknown (unknown if destroyed); 3′ cloning site unknown (unknown if destroyed)
Terms and licenses: Academic/Nonprofit Terms; Industry Terms: Not Available to Industry
How to cite: pET - FnR062.Y78T was a gift from Benjamin Hackel (Addgene plasmid # 84800 ; http://n2t.net/addgene:84800 ; RRID:Addgene_84800)
