[The description below was written by a language model from this plasmid's Addgene catalogue record.]
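Description:
pET - FnR062.Y78T is a bacterial expression plasmid built on a pET backbone for producing the FnR.0.6.2-Y78T protein in E. coli. It is maintained under kanamycin selection and is listed as high copy. The recorded propagation host is a T7 Express strain, which supplies T7 RNA polymerase. That fits the usual pET design, in which the open reading frame is transcribed from a T7 promoter, although no feature table is provided and the record does not explicitly state the promoter, the origin of replication or other regulatory elements. The restriction sites used to clone the insert are also recorded as unknown.

The insert is a human-derived sequence named FnR.0.6.2 that carries a single point substitution, tyrosine to threonine at position 78 (Y78T). It is fused at its C terminus to a 6xHis tag, which allows the recombinant protein to be purified by immobilised metal affinity chromatography and detected with anti-His reagents. The record does not describe the parent protein's scaffold or its binding partner.

The associated publication concerns a protein–protein binding experiment designed to teach intermolecular interactions in high school and undergraduate classrooms. This suggests the Y78T variant serves as a point mutant for examining how a single side-chain change affects binding, though the record does not spell out that comparison. Its stated purpose is simply bacterial expression of the FnR.0.6.2-Y78T protein.
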