>Addgene plasmid #84800 | pET - FnR062.Y78T | depositor partial sequence | sequence record 162575 | insert sequence
ATGGCTAGCTCCTCCGACTCTCCGCGTAACCTGGAGGTTACCAACGCAACTCCGAACTCTCTGACTATTT
CTTGGGACGATCCTTATCACGCTATCTATTACCGTATCACCTACGGCGAAACTGGTGGTAACTCCCCGAG
CCAGGAATTCACTGTTCCGAGATCTTATTCTAATGCGACCATCAGCGGTCTGAAACCGGGCCAGGATTAT
ACCATTACCGTGTACGCTGTAACCGGTACTAACGACGATTCAAACCCAATCAGCATCAATTATCGCACCG
AAATCGACAAACCGTCTCAGGGATCCCACCATCACCATCATCACTGA
