>Addgene plasmid #84800 | pET - FnR062.Y78T | addgene partial sequence | sequence record 163711 | T7 5'-TAATACGACTCACTATAGGG-3'
TTTTGTTTAACTTTAAGAAGGAGATATACATATGGCTAGCTCCTCCGACTCTCCGCGTAACCTGGAGGTT
ACCAACGCAACTCCGAACTCTCTGACTATTTCTTGGGACGATCCTTATCACGCTATCTATTACCGTATCA
CCTACGGCGAAACTGGTGGTAACTCCCCGAGCCAGGAATTCACTGTTCCGAGATCTTATTCTAATGCGAC
CATCAGCGGTCTGAAACCGGGCCAGGATTATACCATTACCGTGTACGCTGTAACCGGTACTAACGACGAT
TCAAACCCAATCAGCATCAATTATCGCACCGAAATCGACAAACCGTCTCAGGGATCCCACCATCACCATC
ATCACTGATTAACTAAACGAGATCCGGCTGCTAACAAAGCCCGAAAGGAAGCTGAGTTGGCTGCTGCCAC
CGCTGAGCAATAACTAGCATAACCCCTTGGGGCCTCTAAACGGGTCTTGAGGGGTTTTTTGCTGAAAGGA
GGAACTATATCCGGATTGGCGAATGGG
[124 nt withheld, positions 518-641]
C
[91 nt withheld, positions 643-733]
A
[49 nt withheld, positions 735-783]
CCTTTGACGTTGGAGTCCACGTTCTTT
[37 nt withheld, positions 811-847]
ACCCTATCTCGGTCTATTCTTTTGATTTATAAGGGATTTTGCCGATTTCGGCCTATTGGTTAAAAAATGA
GCTGATTTAACAAAAATTTAACGCGAATTTTAACAAAATATTAACGCTTACAATTTAGGTGGCACTTTTC
GGGGAAATGTGCGCGGAACCCCTATTTGTTTATTTTTCTAAATAC
