>Addgene plasmid #84800 | pET - FnR062.Y78T | addgene partial sequence | sequence record 163712 | T7term 5'-GCTAGTTATTGCTCAGCGG-3'
TTTGTTAGCAGCCGGATCTCGTTTAGTTAATCAGTGATGATGGTGATGGTGGGATCCCTGAGACGGTTTG
TCGATTTCGGTGCGATAATTGATGCTGATTGGGTTTGAATCGTCGTTAGTACCGGTTACAGCGTACACGG
TAATGGTATAATCCTGGCCCGGTTTCAGACCGCTGATGGTCGCATTAGAATAAGATCTCGGAACAGTGAA
TTCCTGGCTCGGGGAGTTACCACCAGTTTCGCCGTAGGTGATACGGTAATAGATAGCGTGATAAGGATCG
TCCCAAGAAATAGTCAGAGAGTTCGGAGTTGCGTTGGTAACCTCCAGGTTACGCGGAGAGTCGGAGGAGC
TAGCCATATGTATATCTCCTTCTTAAAGTTAAACAAAATTATTTCTAGAGGGGAATTGTTATCCGCTCAC
AATTCCCCTATAGTGAGTCGTATTAATTTCGCGGGATCGAGATCTCGATCCTCTACGCCGGACGCATCGT
GGCCGGCATCACCGGCGCCACAGGTGCGGTTGCTGGCGCCTATATCGCCGACATCACCGATGGGGAAGAT
CGGGCTCGCCACTTCGGGCTCATGAGCGCTTGTTTCGGCGTGGGTATGGTGGCAGGCCCCGTGGCCGGGG
GACTGTTGGGCGCCATCTCCTTGCATGCACCATTCCTTGCGGCGGCGGTGCTCAACGGCCTCAACCTACT
ACTGGGCTGCTTCCTAATGCAGGAGTCGCATAAGGGAGAGCGTCGAGATCCCGGACACCATCGAATGGCG
CAAAACCTTTCGCGGTATGGCATGATAGCGCCCGGAAGAGAGTCAATTCAGGGTGGTGAATGTGAAACCA
GTAACGTTATACGATGTCGCAGAGTATGCCGGTGTCTCTTATCAGACCGTTTCCCGCGTGGTGAACCAGG
CCAGCCACGTTTCTGCGAAAACGCGGGA
